>Addgene plasmid #223750 | pETDuet1_FUNDC1(1-50aa)-EGFP-TEV-GST (Y18A/L21A; deltaLIR) | addgene full sequence | sequence record 447752 | Addgene NGS Result
GGGGAATTGTGAGCGGATAACAATTCCCCTCTAGAAATAATTTTGTTTAACTTTAAGAAGGAGATATACC
ATGGGCAGCAGCCATCACCATCATCACCACAGCCAGGATCCGAATTCGAGCTCGGCGCGCCTGCAGGTCG
ACAAGCTTGCGGCCGCATAATGCTTAAGTCGAACAGAAAGTAATCGTATTGTACACGGCCGCATAATCGA
AATTAATACGACTCACTATAGGGGAATTGTGAGCGGATAACAATTCCCCATCTTAGTATATTAGTTAAGT
ATAAGAAGGAGATATACATATGGCGACCCGGAACCCCCCTCCCCAAGACTATGAAAGTGATGACGACTCT
GCTGAAGTGGCGGATTTAACTGAGTATGCAAGAAGACACCAGTGGTGGAATCGAGTGTTTGGCCACAGTT
CGGGACCTATGGTAGAAAAATACTCAGTAGGCGGCGTGAGCAAGGGCGAGGAGCTGTTCACCGGGGTGGT
GCCCATCCTGGTCGAGCTGGACGGCGACGTAAACGGCCACAAGTTCAGCGTGTCCGGCGAGGGCGAGGGC
GATGCCACCTACGGCAAGCTGACCCTGAAGTTCATCTGCACCACCGGCAAGCTGCCCGTGCCCTGGCCCA
CCCTCGTGACCACCCTGACCTACGGCGTGCAGTGCTTCAGCCGCTACCCCGACCACATGAAGCAGCACGA
CTTCTTCAAGTCCGCCATGCCCGAAGGCTACGTCCAGGAGCGCACCATCTTCTTCAAGGACGACGGCAAC
TACAAGACCCGCGCCGAGGTGAAGTTCGAGGGCGACACCCTGGTGAACCGCATCGAGCTGAAGGGCATCG
ACTTCAAGGAGGACGGCAACATCCTGGGGCACAAGCTGGAGTACAACTACAACAGCCACAACGTCTATAT
CATGGCCGACAAGCAGAAGAACGGCATCAAGGTGAACTTCAAGATCCGCCACAACATCGAGGACGGCAGC
GTGCAGCTCGCCGACCACTACCAGCAGAACACCCCCATCGGCGACGGCCCCGTGCTGCTGCCCGACAACC
ACTACCTGAGCACCCAGTCCAAGCTGAGCAAAGACCCCAACGAGAAGCGCGATCACATGGTCCTGCTGGA
GTTCGTGACCGCCGCCGGGATCACTCTCGGCATGGACGAGCTGTACAAGGGCGGCAGTGGCGAAAACCTG
TATTTTCAGGGCGGATCACTGGTTCCGCGTGGATCCGGCGGATCCCCTATACTAGGTTATTGGAAAATTA
AGGGCCTTGTGCAACCCACTCGACTTCTTTTGGAATATCTTGAAGAAAAATATGAAGAGCATTTGTATGA
GCGCGATGAAGGTGATAAATGGCGAAACAAAAAGTTTGAATTGGGTTTGGAGTTTCCCAATCTTCCTTAT
TATATTGATGGTGATGTTAAATTAACACAGTCTATGGCCATCATACGTTATATAGCTGACAAGCACAACA
TGTTGGGTGGTTGTCCAAAAGAGCGTGCAGAGATTTCAATGCTTGAAGGAGCGGTTTTGGATATTAGATA
CGGTGTTTCGAGAATTGCATATAGTAAAGACTTTGAAACTCTCAAAGTTGATTTTCTTAGCAAGCTACCT
GAAATGCTGAAAATGTTCGAAGATCGTTTATGTCATAAAACATATTTAAATGGTGATCATGTAACCCATC
CTGACTTCATGTTGTATGACGCTCTTGATGTTGTTTTATACATGGACCCAATGTGCCTGGATGCGTTCCC
AAAATTAGTTTGTTTTAAAAAACGTATTGAAGCTATCCCACAAATTGATAAGTACTTGAAATCCAGCAAG
TATATAGCATGGCCTTTGCAGGGCTGGCAAGCCACGTTTGGTGGTGGCGACCATCCTCCAAAATAGCTCG
AGTCTGGTAAAGAAACCGCTGCTGCGAAATTTGAACGCCAGCACATGGACTCGTCTACTAGCGCAGCTTA
ATTAACCTAGGCTGCTGCCACCGCTGAGCAATAACTAGCATAACCCCTTGGGGCCTCTAAACGGGTCTTG
AGGGGTTTTTTGCTGAAAGGAGGAACTATATCCGGATTGGCGAATGGG
[124 nt withheld, positions 2079-2202]
C
[91 nt withheld, positions 2204-2294]
A
[49 nt withheld, positions 2296-2344]
CCTTTGACGTTGGAGTCCACGTTCTTT
[37 nt withheld, positions 2372-2408]
ACCCTATCTCGGTCTATTCTTTTGATTTATAAGGGATTTTGCCGATTTCGGCCTATTGGTTAAAAAATGA
GCTGATTTAACAAAAATTTAACGCGAATTTTAACAAAATATTAACGTTTACAATTTCTGGCGGCACGATG
GCATGAGATTATCAAAAAGGATCTTCACCTAGATCCTTTTAAATTAAAAATGAAGTTTTAAATCAATCTA
AAGTATATATGAGTAAACTTGGTCTGACAGTTACCAATGCTTAATCAGTGAGGCACCTATCTCAGCGATC
TGTCTATTTCGTTCATCCATAGTTGCCTGACTCCCCGTCGTGTAGATAACTACGATACGGGAGGGCTTAC
CATCTGGCCCCAGTGCTGCAATGATACCGCGAGACCCACGCTCACCGGCTCCAGATTTATCAGCAATAAA
CCAGCCAGCCGGAAGGGCCGAGCGCAGAAGTGGTCCTGCAACTTTATCCGCCTCCATCCAGTCTATTAAT
TGTTGCCGGGAAGCTAGAGTAAGTAGTTCGCCAGTTAATAGTTTGCGCAACGTTGTTGCCATTGCTACAG
GCATCGTGGTGTCACGCTCGTCGTTTGGTATGGCTTCATTCAGCTCCGGTTCCCAACGATCAAGGCGAGT
TACATGATCCCCCATGTTGTGCAAAAAAGCGGTTAGCTCCTTCGGTCCTCCGATCGTTGTCAGAAGTAAG
TTGGCCGCAGTGTTATCACTCATGGTTATGGCAGCACTGCATAATTCTCTTACTGTCATGCCATCCGTAA
GATGCTTTTCTGTGACTGGTGAGTACTCAACCAAGTCATTCTGAGAATAGTGTATGCGGCGACCGAGTTG
CTCTTGCCCGGCGTCAATACGGGATAATACCGCGCCACATAGCAGAACTTTAAAAGTGCTCATCATTGGA
AAACGTTCTTCGGGGCGAAAACTCTCAAGGATCTTACCGCTGTTGAGATCCAGTTCGATGTAACCCACTC
GTGCACCCAACTGATCTTCAGCATCTTTTACTTTCACCAGCGTTTCTGGGTGAGCAAAAACAGGAAGGCA
AAATGCCGCAAAAAAGGGAATAAGGGCGACACGGAAATGTTGAATACTCATACTCTTCCTTTTTCAATCA
TGATTGAAGCATTTATCAGGGTTATTGTCTCATGAGCGGATACATATTTGAATGTATTTAGAAAAATAAA
CAAATAGGTCATGACCAAAATCCCTTAACGTGAGTTTTCGTTCCACTGAGCGTCAGACCCCGTAGAAAAG
ATCAAAGGATCTTCTTGAGATCCTTTTTTTCTGCGCGTAATCTGCTGCTTGCAAACAAAAAAACCACCGC
TACCAGCGGTGGTTTGTTTGCCGGATCAAGAGCTACCAACTCTTTTTCCGAAGGTAACTGGCTTCAGCAG
AGCGCAGATACCAAATACTGTCCTTCTAGTGTAGCCGTAGTTAGGCCACCACTTCAAGAACTCTGTAGCA
CCGCCTACATACCTCGCTCTGCTAATCCTGTTACCAGTGGCTGCTGCCAGTGGCGATAAGTCGTGTCTTA
CCGGGTTGGACTCAAGACGATAGTTACCGGATAAGGCGCAGCGGTCGGGCTGAACGGGGGGTTCGTGCAC
ACAGCCCAGCTTGGAGCGAACGACCTACACCGAACTGAGATACCTACAGCGTGAGCTATGAGAAAGCGCC
ACGCTTCCCGAAGGGAGAAAGGCGGACAGGTATCCGGTAAGCGGCAGGGTCGGAACAGGAGAGCGCACGA
GGGAGCTTCCAGGGGGAAACGCCTGGTATCTTTATAGTCCTGTCGGGTTTCGCCACCTCTGACTTGAGCG
TCGATTTTTGTGATGCTCGTCAGGGGGGCGGAGCCTATGGAAAAACGCCAGCAACGCGGCCTTTTTACGG
TTCCTGGCCTTTTGCTGGCCTTTTGCTCACATGTTCTTTCCTGCGTTATCCCCTGATTCTGTGGATAACC
GTATTACCGCCTTTGAGTGAGCTGATACCGCTCGCCGCAGCCGAACGACCGAGCGCAGCGAGTCAGTGAG
CGAGGAAGCGGAAGAGCGCCTGATGCGGTATTTTCTCCTTACGCATCTGTGCGGTATTTCACACCGCAAT
GGTGCACTCTCAGTACAATCTGCTCTGATGCCGCATAGTTAAGCCAGTATACACTCCGCTATCGCTACGT
GACTGGGTCATGGCTGCGCCCCGACACCCGCCAACACCCGCTGACGCGCCCTGACGGGCTTGTCTGCTCC
CGGCATCCGCTTACAGACAAGCTGTGACCGTCTCCGGGAGCTGCATGTGTCAGAGGTTTTCACCGTCATC
ACCGAAACGCGCGAGGCAGCTGCGGTAAAGCTCATCAGCGTGGTCGTGAAGCGATTCACAGATGTCTGCC
TGTTCATCCGCGTCCAGCTCGTTGAGTTTCTCCAGAAGCGTTAATGTCTGGCTTCTGATAAAGCGGGCCA
TGTTAAGGGCGGTTTTTTCCTGTTTGGTCACTGATGCCTCCGTGTAAGGGGGATTTCTGTTCATGGGGGT
AATGATACCGATGAAACGAGAGAGGATGCTCACGATACGGGTTACTGATGATGAACATGCCCGGTTACTG
GAACGTTGTGAGGGTAAACAACTGGCGGTATGGATGCGGCGGGACCAGAGAAAAATCACTCAGGGTCAAT
GCCAGCGCTTCGTTAATACAGATGTAGGTGTTCCACAGGGTAGCCAGCAGCATCCTGCGATGCAGATCCG
GAACATAATGGTGCAGGGCGCTGACTTCCGCGTTTCCAGACTTTACGAAACACGGAAACCGAAGACCATT
CATGTTGTTGCTCAGGTCGCAGACGTTTTGCAGCAGCAGTCGCTTCACGTTCGCTCGCGTATCGGTGATT
CATTCTGCTAACCAGTAAGGCAACCCCGCCAGCCTAGCCGGGTCCTCAACGACAGGAGCACGATCATGCT
AGTCATGCCCCGCGCCCACCGGAAGGAGCTGACTGGGTTGAAGGCTCTCAAGGGCATCGGTCGAGATCCC
GGTGCCTAATGAGTGAGCTAACTTACATTAATTGCGTTGCGCTCACTGCCCGCTTTCCAGTCGGGAAACC
TGTCGTGCCAGCTGCATTAATGAATCGGCCAACGCGCGGGGAGAGGCGGTTTGCGTATTGGGCGCCAGGG
TGGTTTTTCTTTTCACCAGTGAGACGGGCAACAGCTGATTGCCCTTCACCGCCTGGCCCTGAGAGAGTTG
CAGCAAGCGGTCCACGCTGGTTTGCCCCAGCAGGCGAAAATCCTGTTTGATGGTGGTTAACGGCGGGATA
TAACATGAGCTGTCTTCGGTATCGTCGTATCCCACTACCGAGATGTCCGCACCAACGCGCAGCCCGGACT
CGGTAATGGCGCGCATTGCGCCCAGCGCCATCTGATCGTTGGCAACCAGCATCGCAGTGGGAACGATGCC
CTCATTCAGCATTTGCATGGTTTGTTGAAAACCGGACATGGCACTCCAGTCGCCTTCCCGTTCCGCTATC
GGCTGAATTTGATTGCGAGTGAGATATTTATGCCAGCCAGCCAGACGCAGACGCGCCGAGACAGAACTTA
ATGGGCCCGCTAACAGCGCGATTTGCTGGTGACCCAATGCGACCAGATGCTCCACGCCCAGTCGCGTACC
GTCTTCATGGGAGAAAATAATACTGTTGATGGGTGTCTGGTCAGAGACATCAAGAAATAACGCCGGAACA
TTAGTGCAGGCAGCTTCCACAGCAATGGCATCCTGGTCATCCAGCGGATAGTTAATGATCAGCCCACTGA
CGCGTTGCGCGAGAAGATTGTGCACCGCCGCTTTACAGGCTTCGACGCCGCTTCGTTCTACCATCGACAC
CACCACGCTGGCACCCAGTTGATCGGCGCGAGATTTAATCGCCGCGACAATTTGCGACGGCGCGTGCAGG
GCCAGACTGGAGGTGGCAACGCCAATCAGCAACGACTGTTTGCCCGCCAGTTGTTGTGCCACGCGGTTGG
GAATGTAATTCAGCTCCGCCATCGCCGCTTCCACTTTTTCCCGCGTTTTCGCAGAAACGTGGCTGGCCTG
GTTCACCACGCGGGAAACGGTCTGATAAGAGACACCGGCATACTCTGCGACATCGTATAACGTTACTGGT
TTCACATTCACCACCCTGAATTGACTCTCTTCCGGGCGCTATCATGCCATACCGCGAAAGGTTTTGCGCC
ATTCGATGGTGTCCGGGATCTCGACGCTCTCCCTTATGCGACTCCTGCATTAGGAAGCAGCCCAGTAGTA
GGTTGAGGCCGTTGAGCACCGCCGCCGCAAGGAATGGTGCATGCAAGGAGATGGCGCCCAACAGTCCCCC
GGCCACGGGGCCTGCCACCATACCCACGCCGAAACAAGCGCTCATGAGCCCGAAGTGGCGAGCCCGATCT
TCCCCATCGGTGATGTCGGCGATATAGGCGCCAGCAACCGCACCTGTGGCGCCGGTGATGCCGGCCACGA
TGCGTCCGGCGTAGAGGATCGAGATCGATCTCGATCCCGCGAAATTAATACGACTCACTATA
Features (pLannotate 1.2.2; 24 found; start..end, strand, type, name):
      3..27      +  protein_bind   lac operator: The lac repressor binds to the lac operator to inhibit transcription in E. coli. This inhibition can be relieved by adding lactose or isopropyl-β-D-thiogalactopyranoside (IPTG). lac repressor encoded by lacI
     42..64      +  RBS            RBS: efficient ribosome binding site from bacteriophage T7 gene 10 (Olins and Rangwala, 1989)
    214..232     +  promoter       T7 promoter: promoter for bacteriophage T7 RNA polymerase
    233..257     +  protein_bind   lac operator: The lac repressor binds to the lac operator to inhibit transcription in E. coli. This inhibition can be relieved by adding lactose or isopropyl-β-D-thiogalactopyranoside (IPTG). lac repressor encoded by lacI
    300..461     +  CDS            FUNDC1 (fragment): FUND1_HUMAN - Experimental evidence at protein level: Swiss-Prot protein existence level 1. Acts as an activator of hypoxia-induced mitophagy, an important mechanism for mitochondrial quality control. From Homo sapiens (Human).
    456..1169    +  CDS            mEGFP: mEGFP is a basic (constitutively fluorescent) green fluorescent protein published in 2002, derived from Aequorea victoria. It has moderate acid sensitivity.
   1182..1202    +  CDS            TEV site: tobacco etch virus (TEV) protease recognition and cleavage site
   1233..1885    +  CDS            GST (fragment): glutathione S-transferase from Schistosoma japonicum
   1899..1940    +  CDS            S-Tag (fragment): affinity and epitope tag derived from pancreatic ribonuclease A
   1970..1987    +  CDS            SET1 (fragment): solubility-enhancement tag derived from T7 phage gene 10B
   1995..2042    +  terminator     T7 terminator: transcription terminator for bacteriophage T7 RNA polymerase
   2079..2534    +  rep_origin     f1 ori (sequence partly withheld): f1 bacteriophage origin of replication; arrow indicates direction of (+) strand synthesis
   2649..3509    -  CDS            AmpR: β-lactamase; bla; confers resistance to ampicillin, carbenicillin, and related antibiotics
   3510..3602    -  promoter       AmpR promoter: bla
   3683..4271    +  rep_origin     ori: high-copy-number ColE1/pMB1/pBR322/pUC origin of replication
   4457..4596    -  misc_feature   bom: basis of mobility region from pBR322
   4698..4889    -  CDS            rop: Rop protein, which maintains plasmids at low copy number; rop
   4906..5286    +  CDS            YPB1_ECOLX: Protein predicted: Swiss-Prot protein existence level 4. From Escherichia coli.
   5348..5412    -  CDS            TcR (fragment): tetracycline efflux protein; tet; confers resistance to tetracycline
   5427..5448    -  protein_bind   CAP binding site: CAP binding activates transcription in the presence of cAMP. E. coli catabolite activator protein
   5461..6543    -  CDS            lacI: lac repressor; lacI; The lac repressor binds to the lac operator to inhibit transcription in E. coli. This inhibition can be relieved by adding lactose or isopropyl-β-D-thiogalactopyranoside (IPTG).
   6544..6621    -  promoter       lacI promoter: lacI
   6629..6908    -  CDS            TcR (fragment): tetracycline efflux protein; tet; confers resistance to tetracycline
   6934..2       +  promoter       T7 promoter (across the origin): promoter for bacteriophage T7 RNA polymerase
