[The description below was written by a language model from this plasmid's Addgene catalogue record and pLannotate feature annotations shown in this document.]
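Description:
pETDuet1_FUNDC1(1-50aa)-EGFP-TEV-GST (Y18A/L21A; deltaLIR) is a bacterial expression plasmid of about 6.95 kb built on the pET-Duet backbone and intended for producing recombinant protein for purification. It replicates in E. coli from a ColE1/pBR322-type origin accompanied by the rop gene and bom region, carries an f1 origin, and is selected with ampicillin through the β-lactamase (AmpR) gene. A lacI cassette supplies the lac repressor. Short tetracycline-resistance fragments in the annotation are backbone remnants rather than functional markers.

As in other Duet vectors, there are two T7 promoter/lac operator units. In the feature table the first one, followed by a T7 gene 10 ribosome binding site, has no annotated coding sequence, and the fusion gene lies downstream of the second. That open reading frame encodes the soluble N-terminal portion of human FUNDC1 (residues 1–50), a protein that activates mitophagy, carrying the Y18A and L21A substitutions that the record describes as eliminating its LIR (LC3-interacting region) motif. It is fused at its C terminus to a green fluorescent protein (listed as EGFP, annotated as mEGFP), a TEV protease cleavage site and glutathione S-transferase, and transcription ends at a T7 terminator. S-Tag and other small tag fragments annotated after GST appear to be vector-derived sequence, and the record does not indicate that they are part of the product. Expression requires a host supplying T7 RNA polymerase and is inducible with IPTG. GST allows glutathione affinity capture, and TEV cleavage can release the fluorescent FUNDC1 fragment. The construct likely serves as a LIR-deficient control in the in vitro reconstitution of mitophagy initiation addressed by the associated publication.
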