Addgene plasmid #223750: pETDuet1_FUNDC1(1-50aa)-EGFP-TEV-GST (Y18A/L21A; deltaLIR)
Purpose: Expression of recombinant protein for purification
Depositing lab: Sascha Martens. Depositing organization: University of Vienna. Publication: Reconstitution of BNIP3/NIX-mitophagy initiation reveals hierarchical flexibility of the autophagy machinery. Adriaenssens E, Schaar S, Cook ASI, Stuke JFM, Sawa-Makarska J, Nguyen TN, Ren X, Schuschnig M, Romanov J, Khuu G, Uoselis L, Lazarou M, Hummer G, Hurley JH, Martens S. Nat Cell Biol. 2025 Jul 25. doi: 10.1038/s41556-025-01712-y. PubMed 40715440.
Backbone
  Vector backbone: pET-Duet
  Vector type: Bacterial Expression
Growth in bacteria
  Bacterial resistance: Ampicillin, 100 μg/mL
  Growth temperature: 37°C
  Growth strain: DH5alpha
  Copy number: Unknown
Gene/Insert
  Gene/Insert name: FUNDC1 soluble part
  Species: H. sapiens (human)
  Mutation: expresses aa 1-50, with Y18A/L21A; deletion of LIR
  Entrez Gene: FUNDC1 (a.k.a. RP4-551E13.3)
  Tag / fusion protein: EGFP-TEV-GST (C terminal on insert)
  Cloning method: Gibson Cloning
Terms and licenses: Academic/Nonprofit Terms; Industry Terms: Not Available to Industry
Depositor comments: Internal #: SMc2111 . Please visit https://doi.org/10.1101/2024.08.28.609967 for bioRxiv preprint.
How to cite: pETDuet1_FUNDC1(1-50aa)-EGFP-TEV-GST (Y18A/L21A; deltaLIR) was a gift from Sascha Martens (Addgene plasmid # 223750 ; http://n2t.net/addgene:223750 ; RRID:Addgene_223750)
